Addgene plasmid #119909: epB_CAG_TetRFlag-nls-tdTom_DEx4
Purpose: ePiggyBac mammalian expression plasmid for TetR-tdTom fusion
Depositing lab: Orion Weiner. Depositing organization: University of California, San Francisco (UCSF). Publication: Live-cell imaging reveals enhancer-dependent Sox2 transcription in the absence of enhancer proximity. Alexander JM, Guan J, Li B, Maliskova L, Song M, Shen Y, Huang B, Lomvardas S, Weiner OD. Elife. 2019 May 24;8. pii: 41769. doi: 10.7554/eLife.41769. PubMed 31124784.
Backbone
  Vector backbone: ePiggyBac-CAG
  Backbone size w/o insert (bp): 5670
  Total vector size (bp): 7827
  Modifications to backbone: 4x RNA destabilizing element (UUAUUUAUU) in 3'UTR
  Vector type: Mammalian Expression
Growth in bacteria
  Bacterial resistance: Ampicillin, 100 μg/mL
  Growth temperature: 37°C
  Growth strain: DH5alpha
  Copy number: High Copy
Gene/Insert
  Gene/Insert name: TetRFlag-nls-tdTom
  Species: Synthetic
Terms and licenses: Academic/Nonprofit Terms; Industry Terms: Not Available to Industry
Depositor comments: Plasmid contains ICP22 NLS with a single aa change that does not affect function. Sequence: RRPAVRSPPLGTRKRK. Please visit https://www.biorxiv.org/content/10.1101/409672v1 for bioRxiv preprint.
How to cite: epB_CAG_TetRFlag-nls-tdTom_DEx4 was a gift from Orion Weiner (Addgene plasmid # 119909 ; http://n2t.net/addgene:119909 ; RRID:Addgene_119909)
