[The description below was written by a language model from this plasmid's Addgene catalogue record and pLannotate feature annotations shown in this document.]
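Description:
epB_CAG_TetRFlag-nls-tdTom_DEx4 is a 7.8 kb mammalian expression plasmid built on an ePiggyBac-CAG backbone, intended for transposon-mediated delivery of a fluorescent TetR fusion protein. It is propagated in E. coli as a high-copy plasmid through a ColE1/pUC-type origin and selected with ampicillin via the β-lactamase gene. The bacterial portion also carries an f1 origin plus pBluescript-like remnants (lac promoter/operator, lacZα and lacI fragments, T3 and T7 promoters). The piggyBac terminal repeats implied by the backbone name are not annotated in either feature table, and no mammalian selection marker is recorded. The two tables (a sequencing result and the depositor's sequence) describe the same 7,827 nt plasmid, differing only in their start coordinate.

The payload is driven by the CAG promoter, made up of the CMV immediate-early enhancer, the chicken β-actin promoter and a chimeric β-actin/β-globin intron, which gives strong constitutive expression in mammalian cells. Flanked by attB1 and attB2 sites, which indicate Gateway cloning of the insert, the open reading frame encodes the E. coli Tet repressor, followed according to the construct name by a FLAG tag (not separately annotated). Next come a nuclear localisation signal derived from herpes simplex virus ICP22, carrying a single amino-acid change that the depositor reports as functionally neutral, and the tandem-dimer red fluorescent protein tdTomato. An SV40 polyadenylation signal terminates the transcript. The 3'UTR is recorded as containing four copies of an AU-rich RNA destabilising element (the "DEx4" of the name), which would be expected to lower steady-state mRNA and thus fusion protein levels.

TetR binds tet operator sequences, so a nuclear TetR-tdTomato fusion can mark operator arrays inserted in the genome. This fits the associated live-cell imaging study of enhancer–promoter positioning at Sox2.
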