Features (pLannotate 1.2.2; 21 found; start..end, strand, type, name):
     24..128     +  promoter       AmpR promoter: bla
    129..989     +  CDS            AmpR: β-lactamase; bla; confers resistance to ampicillin, carbenicillin, and related antibiotics
   1160..1748    +  rep_origin     ori: high-copy-number ColE1/pMB1/pBR322/pUC origin of replication
   1931..2023    +  CDS            lacI (fragment): lac repressor; lacI; The lac repressor binds to the lac operator to inhibit transcription in E. coli. This inhibition can be relieved by adding lactose or isopropyl-β-D-thiogalactopyranoside (IPTG).
   2036..2057    +  protein_bind   CAP binding site: CAP binding activates transcription in the presence of cAMP. E. coli catabolite activator protein
   2072..2102    +  promoter       lac promoter: promoter for the E. coli lac operon
   2110..2126    +  protein_bind   lac operator: The lac repressor binds to the lac operator to inhibit transcription in E. coli. This inhibition can be relieved by adding lactose or isopropyl-β-D-thiogalactopyranoside (IPTG). lac repressor encoded by lacI
   2171..2189    +  promoter       T3 promoter: promoter for bacteriophage T3 RNA polymerase
   2556..2935    +  enhancer       CMV enhancer: human cytomegalovirus immediate early enhancer
   2937..3214    +  promoter       chicken β-actin promoter: No description available
   3215..4231    +  intron         chimeric intron: chimera between introns from chicken β-actin and rabbit β-globin
   4298..4322    +  protein_bind   attB1: mutant version of attB; recombination site for the Gateway® BP reaction BP Clonase™
   4387..5007    +  CDS            tetR: TETR2_ECOLX - Experimental evidence at protein level: Swiss-Prot protein existence level 1. TetR is the repressor of the tetracycline resistance element; its N-terminal region forms a helix-turn-helix structure and binds DNA. Binding of tetracycline to TetR reduces the repressor affinity for the tetracycline resistance gene (tetA) promoter operator sites. From Escherichia coli.
   5038..5109    +  CDS            ICP22 (fragment): ICP22_HHV11 - Experimental evidence at protein level: Swiss-Prot protein existence level 1. Functions as a general transcriptional regulator of cellular and viral mRNAs mainly by mediating changes on the host RNA polymerase II. One change, which is UL13 independent, is the rapid loss of Pol II forms bearing Ser-2 phosphorylation. A second change, which is UL13 dependent, is the appearance of an intermediate form of Pol II that differs from the normal hypo- and hyperphosphorylated forms. These Pol II modifications immediately inhibit host genome transcription, leading to cell cycle deregulation
   5110..6539    +  CDS            tdTomato (fragment): tandem dimeric (pseudo-monomeric) derivative of DsRed (Shaner et al., 2004) mammalian codon-optimized
   6572..6596    -  protein_bind   attB2: mutant version of attB; recombination site for the Gateway® BP reaction BP Clonase™
   6673..6756    +  CDS            large T antigen (fragment): large T antigen from SV40 (simian virus 40)
   6779..6900    +  polyA_signal   SV40 poly(A) signal: SV40 polyadenylation signal
   7184..7202    -  promoter       T7 promoter: promoter for bacteriophage T7 RNA polymerase
   7210..7365    +  CDS            lacZα (fragment): LacZα fragment of β-galactosidase; lacZ fragment
   7370..7798    +  rep_origin     f1 ori (sequence partly withheld): f1 bacteriophage origin of replication; arrow indicates direction of (+) strand synthesis
>Addgene plasmid #119909 | epB_CAG_TetRFlag-nls-tdTom_DEx4 | depositor full sequence | sequence record 227441 | epB_CAG_TetRFlag-nls-tdTom_DEx4 sequence 7827 bps
GTGGCACTTTTCGGGGAAATGTGCGCGGAACCCCTATTTGTTTATTTTTCTAAATACATTCAAATATGTA
TCCGCTCATGAGACAATAACCCTGATAAATGCTTCAATAATATTGAAAAAGGAAGAGTATGAGTATTCAA
CATTTCCGTGTCGCCCTTATTCCCTTTTTTGCGGCATTTTGCCTTCCTGTTTTTGCTCACCCAGAAACGC
TGGTGAAAGTAAAAGATGCTGAAGATCAGTTGGGTGCACGAGTGGGTTACATCGAACTGGATCTCAACAG
CGGTAAGATCCTTGAGAGTTTTCGCCCCGAAGAACGTTTTCCAATGATGAGCACTTTTAAAGTTCTGCTA
TGTGGCGCGGTATTATCCCGTATTGACGCCGGGCAAGAGCAACTCGGTCGCCGCATACACTATTCTCAGA
ATGACTTGGTTGAGTACTCACCAGTCACAGAAAAGCATCTTACGGATGGCATGACAGTAAGAGAATTATG
CAGTGCTGCCATAACCATGAGTGATAACACTGCGGCCAACTTACTTCTGACAACGATCGGAGGACCGAAG
GAGCTAACCGCTTTTTTGCACAACATGGGGGATCATGTAACTCGCCTTGATCGTTGGGAACCGGAGCTGA
ATGAAGCCATACCAAACGACGAGCGTGACACCACGATGCCTGTAGCAATGGCAACAACGTTGCGCAAACT
ATTAACTGGCGAACTACTTACTCTAGCTTCCCGGCAACAATTAATAGACTGGATGGAGGCGGATAAAGTT
GCAGGACCACTTCTGCGCTCGGCCCTTCCGGCTGGCTGGTTTATTGCTGATAAATCTGGAGCCGGTGAGC
GTGGGTCTCGCGGTATCATTGCAGCACTGGGGCCAGATGGTAAGCCCTCCCGTATCGTAGTTATCTACAC
GACGGGGAGTCAGGCAACTATGGATGAACGAAATAGACAGATCGCTGAGATAGGTGCCTCACTGATTAAG
CATTGGTAACTGTCAGACCAAGTTTACTCATATATACTTTAGATTGATTTAAAACTTCATTTTTAATTTA
AAAGGATCTAGGTGAAGATCCTTTTTGATAATCTCATGACCAAAATCCCTTAACGTGAGTTTTCGTTCCA
CTGAGCGTCAGACCCCGTAGAAAAGATCAAAGGATCTTCTTGAGATCCTTTTTTTCTGCGCGTAATCTGC
TGCTTGCAAACAAAAAAACCACCGCTACCAGCGGTGGTTTGTTTGCCGGATCAAGAGCTACCAACTCTTT
TTCCGAAGGTAACTGGCTTCAGCAGAGCGCAGATACCAAATACTGTCCTTCTAGTGTAGCCGTAGTTAGG
CCACCACTTCAAGAACTCTGTAGCACCGCCTACATACCTCGCTCTGCTAATCCTGTTACCAGTGGCTGCT
GCCAGTGGCGATAAGTCGTGTCTTACCGGGTTGGACTCAAGACGATAGTTACCGGATAAGGCGCAGCGGT
CGGGCTGAACGGGGGGTTCGTGCACACAGCCCAGCTTGGAGCGAACGACCTACACCGAACTGAGATACCT
ACAGCGTGAGCTATGAGAAAGCGCCACGCTTCCCGAAGGGAGAAAGGCGGACAGGTATCCGGTAAGCGGC
AGGGTCGGAACAGGAGAGCGCACGAGGGAGCTTCCAGGGGGAAACGCCTGGTATCTTTATAGTCCTGTCG
GGTTTCGCCACCTCTGACTTGAGCGTCGATTTTTGTGATGCTCGTCAGGGGGGCGGAGCCTATGGAAAAA
CGCCAGCAACGCGGCCTTTTTACGGTTCCTGGCCTTTTGCTGGCCTTTTGCTCACATGTTCTTTCCTGCG
TTATCCCCTGATTCTGTGGATAACCGTATTACCGCCTTTGAGTGAGCTGATACCGCTCGCCGCAGCCGAA
CGACCGAGCGCAGCGAGTCAGTGAGCGAGGAAGCGGAAGAGCGCCCAATACGCAAACCGCCTCTCCCCGC
GCGTTGGCCGATTCATTAATGCAGCTGGCACGACAGGTTTCCCGACTGGAAAGCGGGCAGTGAGCGCAAC
GCAATTAATGTGAGTTAGCTCACTCATTAGGCACCCCAGGCTTTACACTTTATGCTTCCGGCTCGTATGT
TGTGTGGAATTGTGAGCGGATAACAATTTCACACAGGAAACAGCTATGACCATGATTACGCCAAGCGCGC
AATTAACCCTCACTAAAGGGAACAAAAGCTGGAGCTCCACCGCGGGGCGCGCCGCAGCTAGATTAACCCT
AGAAAGATAGTCTGCGTAAAATTGACGCATGCATTCTTGAAATATTGCTCTCTCTTTCTAAATAGCGCGA
ATCCGTCGCTGTGCATTTAGGACATCTCAGTCGCCGCTTGGAGCTCCCGTGAGGCGTGCTTGTCAATGCG
GTAAGTGTCACTGATTTTGAACTATAACAACCGCGTGAGTCAAAATGACGCATGATTATCTTTTACGTGA
CTTTTAAGATTTAACTCATACGATAATTATATTGTTATTTCGTGTTCTACTTACGTGATAACTTATTATA
TATATATTTTCTTGTTATAGATATCCTTCTCGAGCGACATTGATTATTGACTAGTTATTAATAGTAATCA
ATTACGGGGTCATTAGTTCATAGCCCATATATGGAGTTCCGCGTTACATAACTTACGGTAAATGGCCCGC
CTGGCTGACCGCCCAACGACCCCCGCCCATTGACGTCAATAATGACGTATGTTCCCATAGTAACGCCAAT
AGGGACTTTCCATTGACGTCAATGGGTGGAGTATTTACGGTAAACTGCCCACTTGGCAGTACATCAAGTG
TATCATATGCCAAGTACGCCCCCTATTGACGTCAATGACGGTAAATGGCCCGCCTGGCATTATGCCCAGT
ACATGACCTTATGGGACTTTCCTACTTGGCAGTACATCTACGTATTAGTCATCGCTATTACCATGGTCGA
GGTGAGCCCCACGTTCTGCTTCACTCTCCCCATCTCCCCCCCCTCCCCACCCCCAATTTTGTATTTATTT
ATTTTTTAATTATTTTGTGCAGCGATGGGGGCGGGGGGGGGGGGGGGGCGCGCGCCAGGCGGGGCGGGGC
GGGGCGAGGGGCGGGGCGGGGCGAGGCGGAGAGGTGCGGCGGCAGCCAATCAGAGCGGCGCGCTCCGAAA
GTTTCCTTTTATGGCGAGGCGGCGGCGGCGGCGGCCCTATAAAAAGCGAAGCGCGCGGCGGGCGGGAGTC
GCTGCGCGCTGCCTTCGCCCCGTGCCCCGCTCCGCCGCCGCCTCGCGCCGCCCGCCCCGGCTCTGACTGA
CCGCGTTACTCCCACAGGTGAGCGGGCGGGACGGCCCTTCTCCTCCGGGCTGTAATTAGCGCTTGGTTTA
ATGACGGCTTGTTTCTTTTCTGTGGCTGCGTGAAAGCCTTGAGGGGCTCCGGGAGGGCCCTTTGTGCGGG
GGGAGCGGCTCGGGGGGTGCGTGCGTGTGTGTGTGCGTGGGGAGCGCCGCGTGCGGCTCCGCGCTGCCCG
GCGGCTGTGAGCGCTGCGGGCGCGGCGCGGGGCTTTGTGCGCTCCGCAGTGTGCGCGAGGGGAGCGCGGC
CGGGGGCGGTGCCCCGCGGTGCGGGGGGGGCTGCGAGGGGAACAAAGGCTGCGTGCGGGGTGTGTGCGTG
GGGGGGTGAGCAGGGGGTGTGGGCGCGTCGGTCGGGCTGCAACCCCCCCTGCACCCCCCTCCCCGAGTTG
CTGAGCACGGCCCGGCTTCGGGTGCGGGGCTCCGTACGGGGCGTGGCGCGGGGCTCGCCGTGCCGGGCGG
GGGGTGGCGGCAGGTGGGGGTGCCGGGCGGGGCGGGGCCGCCTCGGGCCGGGGAGGGCTCGGGGGAGGGG
CGCGGCGGCCCCCGGAGCGCCGGCGGCTGTCGAGGCGCGGCGAGCCGCAGCCATTGCCTTTTATGGTAAT
CGTGCGAGAGGGCGCAGGGACTTCCTTTGTCCCAAATCTGTGCGGAGCCGAAATCTGGGAGGCGCCGCCG
CACCCCCTCTAGCGGGCGCGGGGCGAAGCGGTGCGGCGCCGGCAGGAAGGAAATGGGCGGGGAGGGCCTT
CGTGCGTCGCCGCGCCGCCGTCCCCTTCTCCCTCTCCAGCCTCGGGGCTGTCCGCGGGGGGACGGCTGCC
TTCGGGGGGGACGGGGCAGGGCGGGGTTCGGCTTCTGGCGTGTGACCGGCGGCTCTAGAGCCTCTGCTAA
CCATGTTCATGCCTTCTTCTTTTTCCTACAGCTCCTGGGCAACGTGCTGGTTATTGTGCTGTCTCATCAT
TTTGGCAAAGAATTGCTCGAGGATATCACAAGTTTGTACAAAAAAGCAGGCTTTAAAGGAACCAATTCAG
TCGACTGGATCCGGTACCGAATTCGCGGCCGCCTAGCTAAACCATGATGTCTAGATTAGATAAAAGTAAA
GTGATTAACAGCGCATTAGAGCTGCTTAATGAGGTCGGAATCGAAGGTTTAACAACCCGTAAACTCGCCC
AGAAGCTAGGTGTAGAGCAGCCTACATTGTATTGGCATGTAAAAAATAAGCGGGCTTTGCTCGACGCCTT
AGCCATTGAGATGTTAGATAGGCACCATACTCACTTTTGCCCTTTAGAAGGGGAAAGCTGGCAAGATTTT
TTACGTAATAACGCTAAAAGTTTTAGATGTGCTTTACTAAGTCATCGCGATGGAGCAAAAGTACATTTAG
GTACACGGCCTACAGAAAAACAGTATGAAACTCTCGAAAATCAATTAGCCTTTTTATGCCAACAAGGTTT
TTCACTAGAGAATGCATTATATGCACTCAGCGCTGTGGGGCATTTTACTTTAGGTTGCGTATTGGAAGAT
CAAGAGCATCAAGTCGCTAAAGAAGAAAGGGAAACACCTACTACTGATAGTATGCCGCCATTATTACGAC
AAGCTATCGAATTATTTGATCACCAAGGTGCAGAGCCAGCCTTCTTATTCGGCCTTGAATTGATCATATG
CGGATTAGAAAAACAACTTAAATGTGAAAGTGGGTCTGATTATAAAGATGATGATGATAAACCGGATAAG
GCACGTCGTCCAGCAGTAAGATCACCACCACTAGGAACTCGTAAGCGAAAGCGTCCTTCTCGGGGTCTGA
TGGTGAGCAAGGGCGAGGAGGTCATCAAAGAGTTCATGCGCTTCAAGGTGCGCATGGAGGGCTCCATGAA
CGGCCACGAGTTCGAGATCGAGGGCGAGGGCGAGGGCCGCCCCTACGAGGGCACCCAGACCGCCAAGCTG
AAGGTGACCAAGGGCGGCCCCCTGCCCTTCGCCTGGGACATCCTGTCCCCCCAGTTCATGTACGGCTCCA
AGGCGTACGTGAAGCACCCCGCCGACATCCCCGATTACAAGAAGCTGTCCTTCCCCGAGGGCTTCAAGTG
GGAGCGCGTGATGAACTTCGAGGACGGCGGTCTGGTGACCGTGACCCAGGACTCCTCCCTGCAGGACGGC
ACGCTGATCTACAAGGTGAAGATGCGCGGCACCAACTTCCCCCCCGACGGCCCCGTAATGCAGAAGAAGA
CCATGGGCTGGGAGGCCTCCACCGAGCGCCTGTACCCCCGCGACGGCGTGCTGAAGGGCGAGATCCACCA
GGCCCTGAAGCTGAAGGACGGCGGCCACTACCTGGTGGAGTTCAAGACCATCTACATGGCCAAGAAGCCC
GTGCAACTGCCCGGCTACTACTACGTGGACACCAAGCTGGACATCACCTCCCACAACGAGGACTACACCA
TCGTGGAACAGTACGAGCGCTCCGAGGGCCGCCACCACCTGTTCCTGGGGCATGGCACCGGCAGCACCGG
CAGCGGCAGCTCCGGCACCGCCTCCTCCGAGGACAACAACATGGCCGTCATCAAAGAGTTCATGCGCTTC
AAGGTGCGCATGGAGGGCTCCATGAACGGCCACGAGTTCGAGATCGAGGGCGAGGGCGAGGGCCGCCCCT
ACGAGGGCACCCAGACCGCCAAGCTGAAGGTGACCAAGGGCGGCCCCCTGCCCTTCGCCTGGGACATCCT
GTCCCCCCAGTTCATGTACGGCTCCAAGGCGTACGTGAAGCACCCCGCCGACATCCCCGATTACAAGAAG
CTGTCCTTCCCCGAGGGCTTCAAGTGGGAGCGCGTGATGAACTTCGAGGACGGCGGTCTGGTGACCGTGA
CCCAGGACTCCTCCCTGCAGGACGGCACGCTGATCTACAAGGTGAAGATGCGCGGCACCAACTTCCCCCC
CGACGGCCCCGTAATGCAGAAGAAGACCATGGGCTGGGAGGCCTCCACCGAGCGCCTGTACCCCCGCGAC
GGCGTGCTGAAGGGCGAGATCCACCAGGCCCTGAAGCTGAAGGACGGCGGCCGCTACCTGGTGGAGTTCA
AGACCATCTACATGGCCAAGAAGCCCGTGCAACTGCCCGGCTACTACTACGTGGACACCAAGCTGGACAT
CACCTCCCACAACGAGGACTACACCATCGTGGAACAGTACGAGCGCTCCGAGGGCCGCCACCACCTGTTC
CTGTACGGCATGGACGAGCTGTACAAGTAAGTGCCTAGGCGGCCGCACTCGAGATATCTAGACCCAGCTT
TCTTGTACAAAGTGGTGATCCTTATTTATTGATCCTTATTTATTGTAGCTTATTTATTGCTACTTATTTA
TTGATCTGCGGCCGCGACTCTAGATCATAATCAGCCATACCACATTTGTAGAGGTTTTACTTGCTTTAAA
AAACCTCCCACACCTCCCCCTGAACCTGAAACATAAAATGAATGCAATTGTTGTTGTTAACTTGTTTATT
GCAGCTTATAATGGTTACAAATAAAGCAATAGCATCACAAATTTCACAAATAAAGCATTTTTTTCACTGC
ATTCTAGTTGTGGTTTGTCCAAACTCATCAATGTATCTTAAGGAATTCGATAAAAGTTTTGTTACTTTAT
AGAAGAAATTTTGAGTTTTTGTTTTTTTTTAATAAATAAATAAACATAAATAAATTGTTTGTTGAATTTA
TTATTAGTATGTAAGTGTAAATATAATAAAACTTAATATCTATTCAAATTAATAAATAAACCTCGATATA
CAGACCGATAAAACACATGCGTCAATTTTACGCATGATTATCTTTAACGTACGTCACAATATGATTATCT
TTCTAGGGTTAATCTAGCTGCGGCGCGCCGGTACCCAATTCGCCCTATAGTGAGTCGTATTACGCGCGCT
CACTGGCCGTCGTTTTACAACGTCGTGACTGGGAAAACCCTGGCGTTACCCAACTTAATCGCCTTGCAGC
ACATCCCCCTTTCGCCAGCTGGCGTAATAGCGAAGAGGCCCGCACCGATCGCCCTTCCCAACAGTTGCGC
AGCCTGAATGGCGAATGGG
[124 nt withheld, positions 7370-7493]
C
[91 nt withheld, positions 7495-7585]
A
[49 nt withheld, positions 7587-7635]
CCTTTGACGTTGGAGTCCACGTTCTTT
[37 nt withheld, positions 7663-7699]
ACCCTATCTCGGTCTATTCTTTTGATTTATAAGGGATTTTGCCGATTTCGGCCTATTGGTTAAAAAATGA
GCTGATTTAACAAAAATTTAACGCGAATTTTAACAAAATATTAACGCTTACAATTTAG
