Features (pLannotate 1.2.2; 21 found; start..end, strand, type, name):
    137..516     +  enhancer       CMV enhancer: human cytomegalovirus immediate early enhancer
    518..795     +  promoter       chicken β-actin promoter: No description available
    796..1812    +  intron         chimeric intron: chimera between introns from chicken β-actin and rabbit β-globin
   1879..1903    +  protein_bind   attB1: mutant version of attB; recombination site for the Gateway® BP reaction BP Clonase™
   1968..2588    +  CDS            tetR: TETR2_ECOLX - Experimental evidence at protein level: Swiss-Prot protein existence level 1. TetR is the repressor of the tetracycline resistance element; its N-terminal region forms a helix-turn-helix structure and binds DNA. Binding of tetracycline to TetR reduces the repressor affinity for the tetracycline resistance gene (tetA) promoter operator sites. From Escherichia coli.
   2619..2690    +  CDS            ICP22 (fragment): ICP22_HHV11 - Experimental evidence at protein level: Swiss-Prot protein existence level 1. Functions as a general transcriptional regulator of cellular and viral mRNAs mainly by mediating changes on the host RNA polymerase II. One change, which is UL13 independent, is the rapid loss of Pol II forms bearing Ser-2 phosphorylation. A second change, which is UL13 dependent, is the appearance of an intermediate form of Pol II that differs from the normal hypo- and hyperphosphorylated forms. These Pol II modifications immediately inhibit host genome transcription, leading to cell cycle deregulation
   2691..4118    +  CDS            tdTomato: tdTomato is a basic (constitutively fluorescent) orange fluorescent protein published in 2004, derived from Discosoma sp.. It is reported to be a somewhat slowly-maturing tandem dimer with low acid sensitivity.
   4153..4177    -  protein_bind   attB2: mutant version of attB; recombination site for the Gateway® BP reaction BP Clonase™
   4254..4337    +  CDS            large T antigen (fragment): large T antigen from SV40 (simian virus 40)
   4360..4481    +  polyA_signal   SV40 poly(A) signal: SV40 polyadenylation signal
   4765..4783    -  promoter       T7 promoter: promoter for bacteriophage T7 RNA polymerase
   4791..4946    +  CDS            lacZα (fragment): LacZα fragment of β-galactosidase; lacZ fragment
   4951..5379    +  rep_origin     f1 ori (sequence partly withheld): f1 bacteriophage origin of replication; arrow indicates direction of (+) strand synthesis
   5432..5536    +  promoter       AmpR promoter: bla
   5537..6397    +  CDS            AmpR: β-lactamase; bla; confers resistance to ampicillin, carbenicillin, and related antibiotics
   6568..7156    +  rep_origin     ori: high-copy-number ColE1/pMB1/pBR322/pUC origin of replication
   7339..7431    +  CDS            lacI (fragment): lac repressor; lacI; The lac repressor binds to the lac operator to inhibit transcription in E. coli. This inhibition can be relieved by adding lactose or isopropyl-β-D-thiogalactopyranoside (IPTG).
   7444..7465    +  protein_bind   CAP binding site: CAP binding activates transcription in the presence of cAMP. E. coli catabolite activator protein
   7480..7510    +  promoter       lac promoter: promoter for the E. coli lac operon
   7518..7534    +  protein_bind   lac operator: The lac repressor binds to the lac operator to inhibit transcription in E. coli. This inhibition can be relieved by adding lactose or isopropyl-β-D-thiogalactopyranoside (IPTG). lac repressor encoded by lacI
   7579..7597    +  promoter       T3 promoter: promoter for bacteriophage T3 RNA polymerase
>Addgene plasmid #119909 | epB_CAG_TetRFlag-nls-tdTom_DEx4 | addgene full sequence | sequence record 233156 | Addgene NGS Result
TCAAAATGACGCATGATTATCTTTTACGTGACTTTTAAGATTTAACTCATACGATAATTATATTGTTATT
TCGTGTTCTACTTACGTGATAACTTATTATATATATATTTTCTTGTTATAGATATCCTTCTCGAGCGACA
TTGATTATTGACTAGTTATTAATAGTAATCAATTACGGGGTCATTAGTTCATAGCCCATATATGGAGTTC
CGCGTTACATAACTTACGGTAAATGGCCCGCCTGGCTGACCGCCCAACGACCCCCGCCCATTGACGTCAA
TAATGACGTATGTTCCCATAGTAACGCCAATAGGGACTTTCCATTGACGTCAATGGGTGGAGTATTTACG
GTAAACTGCCCACTTGGCAGTACATCAAGTGTATCATATGCCAAGTACGCCCCCTATTGACGTCAATGAC
GGTAAATGGCCCGCCTGGCATTATGCCCAGTACATGACCTTATGGGACTTTCCTACTTGGCAGTACATCT
ACGTATTAGTCATCGCTATTACCATGGTCGAGGTGAGCCCCACGTTCTGCTTCACTCTCCCCATCTCCCC
CCCCTCCCCACCCCCAATTTTGTATTTATTTATTTTTTAATTATTTTGTGCAGCGATGGGGGCGGGGGGG
GGGGGGGGGCGCGCGCCRGGSGGGGSGGGGSGGGGSGRGGGGSGGGGSGGGGSGRGGSGGRGAGGTGCGG
CGGCAGCCAATCAGAGCGGCGCGCTCCGAAAGTTTCCTTTTATGGCGAGGCGGCGGCGGCGGCGGCCCTA
TAAAAAGCGAAGCGCGCGGCGGGCGGGAGTCGCTGCGCGCTGCCTTCGCCCCGTGCCCCGCTCCGCCGCC
GCCTCGCGCCGCCCGCCCCGGCTCTGACTGACCGCGTTACTCCCACAGGTGAGCGGGCGGGACGGCCCTT
CTCCTCCGGGCTGTAATTAGCGCTTGGTTTAATGACGGCTTGTTTCTTTTCTGTGGCTGCGTGAAAGCCT
TGAGGGGCTCCGGGAGGGCCCTTTGTGCGGGGGGAGCGGCTCGGGGGGTGCGTGCGTGTGTGTGTGCGTG
GGGAGCGCCGCGTGCGGCTCCGCGCTGCCCGGCGGCTGTGAGCGCTGCGGGCGCGGCGCGGGGCTTTGTG
CGCTCCGCAGTGTGCGCGAGGGGAGCGCGGCCGGGGGCGGTGCCCCGCGGTGCGGGGGGGGCTGCGAGGG
GAACAAAGGCTGCGTGCGGGGTGTGTGCGTGGGGGGGTGAGCAGGGGGTGTGGGCGCGTCGGTCGGGCTG
CAACCCCCCCTGCACCCCCCTCCCCGAGTTGCTGAGCACGGCCCGGCTTCGGGTGCGGGGCTCCGTACGG
GGCGTGGCGCGGGGCTCGCCGTGCCGGGCGGGGGGTGGCGGCAGGTGGGGGTGCCGGGCGGGGCGGGGCC
GCCTCGGGCCGGGGAGGGCTCGGGGGAGGGGCGCGGCGGCCCCCGGAGCGCCGGCGGCTGTCGAGGCGCG
GCGAGCCGCAGCCATTGCCTTTTATGGTAATCGTGCGAGAGGGCGCAGGGACTTCCTTTGTCCCAAATCT
GTGCGGAGCCGAAATCTGGGAGGCGCCGCCGCACCCCCTCTAGCGGGCGCGGGGCGAAGCGGTGCGGCGC
CGGCAGGAAGGAAATGGGCGGGGAGGGCCTTCGTGCGTCGCCGCGCCGCCGTCCCCTTCTCCCTCTCCAG
CCTCGGGGCTGTCCGCGGGGGGACGGCTGCCTTCGGGGGGGACGGGGCAGGGCGGGGTTCGGCTTCTGGC
GTGTGACCGGCGGCTCTAGAGCCTCTGCTAACCATGTTCATGCCTTCTTCTTTTTCCTACAGCTCCTGGG
CAACGTGCTGGTTATTGTGCTGTCTCATCATTTTGGCAAAGAATTGCTCGAGGATATCACAAGTTTGTAC
AAAAAAGCAGGCTTTAAAGGAACCAATTCAGTCGACTGGATCCGGTACCGAATTCGCGGCCGCCTAGCTA
AACCATGATGTCTAGATTAGATAAAAGTAAAGTGATTAACAGCGCATTAGAGCTGCTTAATGAGGTCGGA
ATCGAAGGTTTAACAACCCGTAAACTCGCCCAGAAGCTAGGTGTAGAGCAGCCTACATTGTATTGGCATG
TAAAAAATAAGCGGGCTTTGCTCGACGCCTTAGCCATTGAGATGTTAGATAGGCACCATACTCACTTTTG
CCCTTTAGAAGGGGAAAGCTGGCAAGATTTTTTACGTAATAACGCTAAAAGTTTTAGATGTGCTTTACTA
AGTCATCGCGATGGAGCAAAAGTACATTTAGGTACACGGCCTACAGAAAAACAGTATGAAACTCTCGAAA
ATCAATTAGCCTTTTTATGCCAACAAGGTTTTTCACTAGAGAATGCATTATATGCACTCAGCGCTGTGGG
GCATTTTACTTTAGGTTGCGTATTGGAAGATCAAGAGCATCAAGTCGCTAAAGAAGAAAGGGAAACACCT
ACTACTGATAGTATGCCGCCATTATTACGACAAGCTATCGAATTATTTGATCACCAAGGTGCAGAGCCAG
CCTTCTTATTCGGCCTTGAATTGATCATATGCGGATTAGAAAAACAACTTAAATGTGAAAGTGGGTCTGA
TTATAAAGATGATGATGATAAACCGGATAAGGCACGTCGTCCAGCAGTAAGATCACCACCACTAGGAACT
CGTAAGCGAAAGCGTCCTTCTCGGGGTCTGATGGTGAGCAAGGGCGAGGAGGTCATCAAAGAGTTCATGC
GCTTCAAGGTGCGCATGGAGGGCTCCATGAACGGCCACGAGTTCGAGATCGAGGGCGAGGGCGAGGGCCG
CCCCTACGAGGGCACCCAGACCGCCAAGCTGAAGGTGACCAAGGGCGGCCCCCTGCCCTTCGCCTGGGAC
ATCCTGTCCCCCCAGTTCATGTACGGCTCCAAGGCGTACGTGAAGCACCCCGCCGACATCCCCGATTACA
AGAAGCTGTCCTTCCCCGAGGGCTTCAAGTGGGAGCGCGTGATGAACTTCGAGGACGGCGGTCTGGTGAC
CGTGACCCAGGACTCCTCCCTGCAGGACGGCACGCTGATCTACAAGGTGAAGATGCGCGGCACCAACTTC
CCCCCCGACGGCCCCGTAATGCAGAAGAAGACCATGGGCTGGGAGGCCTCCACCGAGCGCCTGTACCCCC
GCGACGGCGTGCTGAAGGGCGAGATCCACCAGGCCCTGAAGCTGAAGGACGGCGGCCACTACCTGGTGGA
GTTCAAGACCATCTACATGGCCAAGAAGCCCGTGCAACTGCCCGGCTACTACTACGTGGACACCAAGCTG
GACATCACCTCCCACAACGAGGACTACACCATCGTGGAACAGTACGAGCGCTCCGAGGGCCGCCACCACC
TGTTCCTGGGGCATGGCACCGGCAGCACCGGCAGCGGCAGCTCCGGCACCGCCTCCTCCGAGGACAACAA
CATGGCCGTCATCAAAGAGTTCATGCGCTTCAAGGTGCGCATGGAGGGCTCCATGAACGGCCACGAGTTC
GAGATCGAGGGCGAGGGCGAGGGCCGCCCCTACGAGGGCACCCAGACCGCCAAGCTGAAGGTGACCAAGG
GCGGCCCCCTGCCCTTCGCCTGGGACATCCTGTCCCCCCAGTTCATGTACGGCTCCAAGGCGTACGTGAA
GCACCCCGCCGACATCCCCGATTACAAGAAGCTGTCCTTCCCCGAGGGCTTCAAGTGGGAGCGCGTGATG
AACTTCGAGGACGGCGGTCTGGTGACCGTGACCCAGGACTCCTCCCTGCAGGACGGCACGCTGATCTACA
AGGTGAAGATGCGCGGCACCAACTTCCCCCCCGACGGCCCCGTAATGCAGAAGAAGACCATGGGCTGGGA
GGCCTCCACCGAGCGCCTGTACCCCCGCGACGGCGTGCTGAAGGGCGAGATCCACCAGGCCCTGAAGCTG
AAGGACGGCGGCCACTACCTGGTGGAGTTCAAGACCATCTACATGGCCAAGAAGCCCGTGCAACTGCCCG
GCTACTACTACGTGGACACCAAGCTGGACATCACCTCCCACAACGAGGACTACACCATCGTGGAACAGTA
CGAGCGCTCCGAGGGCCGCCACCACCTGTTCCTGTACGGCATGGACGAGCTGTACAAGTAAGTGCCTAGG
CGGCCGCACTCGAGATATCTAGACCCAGCTTTCTTGTACAAAGTGGTGATCCTTATTTATTGATCCTTAT
TTATTGTAGCTTATTTATTGCTACTTATTTATTGATCTGCGGCCGCGACTCTAGATCATAATCAGCCATA
CCACATTTGTAGAGGTTTTACTTGCTTTAAAAAACCTCCCACACCTCCCCCTGAACCTGAAACATAAAAT
GAATGCAATTGTTGTTGTTAACTTGTTTATTGCAGCTTATAATGGTTACAAATAAAGCAATAGCATCACA
AATTTCACAAATAAAGCATTTTTTTCACTGCATTCTAGTTGTGGTTTGTCCAAACTCATCAATGTATCTT
AAGGAATTCGATAAAAGTTTTGTTACTTTATAGAAGAAATTTTGAGTTTTTGTTTTTTTTTAATAAATAA
ATAAACATAAATAAATTGTTTGTTGAATTTATTATTAGTATGTAAGTGTAAATATAATAAAACTTAATAT
CTATTCAAATTAATAAATAAACCTCGATATACAGACCGATAAAACACATGCGTCAATTTTACGCATGATT
ATCTTTAACGTACGTCACAATATGATTATCTTTCTAGGGTTAATCTAGCTGCGGCGCGCCGGTACCCAAT
TCGCCCTATAGTGAGTCGTATTACGCGCGCTCACTGGCCGTCGTTTTACAACGTCGTGACTGGGAAAACC
CTGGCGTTACCCAACTTAATCGCCTTGCAGCACATCCCCCTTTCGCCAGCTGGCGTAATAGCGAAGAGGC
CCGCACCGATCGCCCTTCCCAACAGTTGCGCAGCCTGAATGGCGAATGGG
[124 nt withheld, positions 4951-5074]
C
[91 nt withheld, positions 5076-5166]
A
[49 nt withheld, positions 5168-5216]
CCTTTGACGTTGGAGTCCACGTTCTTT
[37 nt withheld, positions 5244-5280]
ACCCTATCTCGGTCTATTCTTTTGATTTATAAGGGATTTTGCCGATTTCGGCCTATTGGTTAAAAAATGA
GCTGATTTAACAAAAATTTAACGCGAATTTTAACAAAATATTAACGCTTACAATTTAGGTGGCACTTTTC
GGGGAAATGTGCGCGGAACCCCTATTTGTTTATTTTTCTAAATACATTCAAATATGTATCCGCTCATGAG
ACAATAACCCTGATAAATGCTTCAATAATATTGAAAAAGGAAGAGTATGAGTATTCAACATTTCCGTGTC
GCCCTTATTCCCTTTTTTGCGGCATTTTGCCTTCCTGTTTTTGCTCACCCAGAAACGCTGGTGAAAGTAA
AAGATGCTGAAGATCAGTTGGGTGCACGAGTGGGTTACATCGAACTGGATCTCAACAGCGGTAAGATCCT
TGAGAGTTTTCGCCCCGAAGAACGTTTTCCAATGATGAGCACTTTTAAAGTTCTGCTATGTGGCGCGGTA
TTATCCCGTATTGACGCCGGGCAAGAGCAACTCGGTCGCCGCATACACTATTCTCAGAATGACTTGGTTG
AGTACTCACCAGTCACAGAAAAGCATCTTACGGATGGCATGACAGTAAGAGAATTATGCAGTGCTGCCAT
AACCATGAGTGATAACACTGCGGCCAACTTACTTCTGACAACGATCGGAGGACCGAAGGAGCTAACCGCT
TTTTTGCACAACATGGGGGATCATGTAACTCGCCTTGATCGTTGGGAACCGGAGCTGAATGAAGCCATAC
CAAACGACGAGCGTGACACCACGATGCCTGTAGCAATGGCAACAACGTTGCGCAAACTATTAACTGGCGA
ACTACTTACTCTAGCTTCCCGGCAACAATTAATAGACTGGATGGAGGCGGATAAAGTTGCAGGACCACTT
CTGCGCTCGGCCCTTCCGGCTGGCTGGTTTATTGCTGATAAATCTGGAGCCGGTGAGCGTGGGTCTCGCG
GTATCATTGCAGCACTGGGGCCAGATGGTAAGCCCTCCCGTATCGTAGTTATCTACACGACGGGGAGTCA
GGCAACTATGGATGAACGAAATAGACAGATCGCTGAGATAGGTGCCTCACTGATTAAGCATTGGTAACTG
TCAGACCAAGTTTACTCATATATACTTTAGATTGATTTAAAACTTCATTTTTAATTTAAAAGGATCTAGG
TGAAGATCCTTTTTGATAATCTCATGACCAAAATCCCTTAACGTGAGTTTTCGTTCCACTGAGCGTCAGA
CCCCGTAGAAAAGATCAAAGGATCTTCTTGAGATCCTTTTTTTCTGCGCGTAATCTGCTGCTTGCAAACA
AAAAAACCACCGCTACCAGCGGTGGTTTGTTTGCCGGATCAAGAGCTACCAACTCTTTTTCCGAAGGTAA
CTGGCTTCAGCAGAGCGCAGATACCAAATACTGTTCTTCTAGTGTAGCCGTAGTTAGGCCACCACTTCAA
GAACTCTGTAGCACCGCCTACATACCTCGCTCTGCTAATCCTGTTACCAGTGGCTGCTGCCAGTGGCGAT
AAGTCGTGTCTTACCGGGTTGGACTCAAGACGATAGTTACCGGATAAGGCGCAGCGGTCGGGCTGAACGG
GGGGTTCGTGCACACAGCCCAGCTTGGAGCGAACGACCTACACCGAACTGAGATACCTACAGCGTGAGCT
ATGAGAAAGCGCCACGCTTCCCGAAGGGAGAAAGGCGGACAGGTATCCGGTAAGCGGCAGGGTCGGAACA
GGAGAGCGCACGAGGGAGCTTCCAGGGGGAAACGCCTGGTATCTTTATAGTCCTGTCGGGTTTCGCCACC
TCTGACTTGAGCGTCGATTTTTGTGATGCTCGTCAGGGGGGCGGAGCCTATGGAAAAACGCCAGCAACGC
GGCCTTTTTACGGTTCCTGGCCTTTTGCTGGCCTTTTGCTCACATGTTCTTTCCTGCGTTATCCCCTGAT
TCTGTGGATAACCGTATTACCGCCTTTGAGTGAGCTGATACCGCTCGCCGCAGCCGAACGACCGAGCGCA
GCGAGTCAGTGAGCGAGGAAGCGGAAGAGCGCCCAATACGCAAACCGCCTCTCCCCGCGCGTTGGCCGAT
TCATTAATGCAGCTGGCACGACAGGTTTCCCGACTGGAAAGCGGGCAGTGAGCGCAACGCAATTAATGTG
AGTTAGCTCACTCATTAGGCACCCCAGGCTTTACACTTTATGCTTCCGGCTCGTATGTTGTGTGGAATTG
TGAGCGGATAACAATTTCACACAGGAAACAGCTATGACCATGATTACGCCAAGCGCGCAATTAACCCTCA
CTAAAGGGAACAAAAGCTGGAGCTCCACCGCGGGGCGCGCCGCAGCTAGATTAACCCTAGAAAGATAGTC
TGCGTAAAATTGACGCATGCATTCTTGAAATATTGCTCTCTCTTTCTAAATAGCGCGAATCCGTCGCTGT
GCATTTAGGACATCTCAGTCGCCGCTTGGAGCTCCCGTGAGGCGTGCTTGTCAATGCGGTAAGTGTCACT
GATTTTGAACTATAACAACCGCGTGAG
